Addgene plasmid #12029: pAG76 GLCCI1 3'UTR
Depositing lab: David Bartel. Depositing organization: Whitehead Institute for Biomedical Research. Publication: The widespread impact of mammalian MicroRNAs on mRNA repression and evolution. Farh KK, Grimson A, Jan C, Lewis BP, Johnston WK, Lim LP, Burge CB, Bartel DP. Science. 2005 Dec 16. 310(5755):1817-21. 10.1126/science.1121158 PubMed 16308420.
Backbone
  Vector backbone: pIS2
  Backbone manufacturer: pIS2 derived from pRL-SV40 (Promega)
  Backbone size w/o insert (bp): 3700
  Vector type: Mammalian Expression, Luciferase
Growth in bacteria
  Bacterial resistance: Ampicillin, 100 μg/mL
  Growth temperature: 37°C
  Growth strain: DH5alpha
  Copy number: High Copy
Gene/Insert
  Gene/Insert name: GLCCI1 3'UTR (alt name: GLCCI1)
  Species: H. sapiens (human)
  Insert size (bp): 290
  GenBank ID: AK126731
  Entrez Gene: GLCCI1 (a.k.a. FAM117C, GCTR, GIG18, TSSN1)
  Cloning method: Restriction Enzyme; 5′ cloning site SacI (not destroyed); 3′ cloning site XbaI (not destroyed)
  Sequencing primers: 5′ EBV rev primer (GTGGTTTGTCCAAACTCATC)
Terms and licenses: Academic/Nonprofit Terms; Industry Terms: Not Available to Industry
Depositor comments: GLCCI1 3'UTR in renilla luciferase reporter plasmid. Wild-type microRNA recognition sites (seed matches): 3744-3749 and 3998-4003.
How to cite: pAG76 GLCCI1 3'UTR was a gift from David Bartel (Addgene plasmid # 12029 ; http://n2t.net/addgene:12029 ; RRID:Addgene_12029)
