[The description below was written by a language model from this plasmid's Addgene catalogue record and the feature table of its GenBank file.]
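Description:
pAG76 GLCCI1 3'UTR is a mammalian Renilla luciferase reporter plasmid built on pIS2, a derivative of the commercial pRL-SV40 vector, and carries a roughly 290 bp fragment of the human GLCCI1 3' untranslated region. The 4,012 bp circular plasmid is propagated in E. coli through a high-copy ColE1/pUC-type origin and selected with ampicillin via the beta-lactamase gene and its own promoter.

The reporter unit is driven by the SV40 enhancer and early promoter, which also contains the SV40 origin of replication. This is followed by a chimeric beta-globin/immunoglobulin heavy chain intron that promotes efficient processing of the transcript, and by a T7 promoter that could allow in vitro transcription. The Renilla reniformis luciferase coding sequence comes next. The GLCCI1 fragment was inserted between retained SacI and XbaI sites; it is not annotated as a feature, but the gap between the end of the luciferase open reading frame and the SV40 polyadenylation signal, which lies across the plasmid's numbering origin, matches its expected position. The luciferase message therefore carries the GLCCI1 sequence as its 3'UTR.

The depositor notes that the insert contains two wild-type microRNA recognition sites (seed matches), one near each end of the fragment. Luciferase output thus reports microRNA-mediated repression acting through this UTR, in line with the associated study of how mammalian microRNAs affect mRNA repression and evolution. The record does not state which microRNA recognises the sites. It also does not describe mutant-site counterparts or a normalisation reporter.
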