LOCUS       Exported 4012 bp ds-DNA circular SYN 13-MAY-2021
DEFINITION  synthetic circular DNA
ACCESSION   .
VERSION     .
KEYWORDS    pAG76 GLCCI1 3'UTR
SOURCE      synthetic DNA construct
  ORGANISM  synthetic DNA construct
REFERENCE   1 (bases 1 to 4012)
  AUTHORS   Farh KK, Grimson A, Jan C, Lewis BP, Johnston WK, Lim LP, Burge CB,
            Bartel DP
  TITLE     The widespread impact of mammalian MicroRNAs on mRNA repression and
            evolution.
  JOURNAL   Science. 2005 Dec 16. 310(5755):1817-21.
  PUBMED    16308420
REFERENCE   2 (bases 1 to 4012)
  AUTHORS   .
  TITLE     Direct Submission
  JOURNAL   Exported May 13, 2021 from SnapGene Server 1.1.58
            http://www.snapgene.com
FEATURES             Location/Qualifiers
     source          1..4012
                     /organism="synthetic DNA construct"
                     /mol_type="other DNA"
     polyA_signal    29..150
                     /label=SV40 poly(A) signal
                     /note="SV40 polyadenylation signal"
     primer_bind     complement(40..59)
                     /label=EBV-rev
                     /note="SV40 polyA terminator, reverse primer"
     primer_bind     94..113
                     /label=SV40pA-R
                     /note="SV40 polyA, reverse primer"
     promoter        283..387
                     /gene="bla"
                     /label=AmpR promoter
     CDS             388..1248
                     /codon_start=1
                     /gene="bla"
                     /product="beta-lactamase"
                     /label=AmpR
                     /note="confers resistance to ampicillin, carbenicillin, and
                     related antibiotics"
                     /translation="MSIQHFRVALIPFFAAFCLPVFAHPETLVKVKDAEDQLGARVGYI
                     ELDLNSGKILESFRPEERFPMMSTFKVLLCGAVLSRIDAGQEQLGRRIHYSQNDLVEYS
                     PVTEKHLTDGMTVRELCSAAITMSDNTAANLLLTTIGGPKELTAFLHNMGDHVTRLDRW
                     EPELNEAIPNDERDTTMPVAMATTLRKLLTGELLTLASRQQLIDWMEADKVAGPLLRSA
                     LPAGWFIADKSGAGERGSRGIIAALGPDGKPSRIVVIYTTGSQATMDERNRQIAEIGAS
                     LIKHW"
     primer_bind     complement(606..625)
                     /label=Amp-R
                     /note="Ampicillin resistance gene, reverse primer"
     rep_origin      1419..2007
                     /direction=RIGHT
                     /label=ori
                     /note="high-copy-number ColE1/pMB1/pBR322/pUC origin of
                     replication"
     primer_bind     1908..1927
                     /label=pBR322ori-F
                     /note="pBR322 origin, forward primer"
     promoter        2136..2493
                     /label=SV40 promoter
                     /note="SV40 enhancer and early promoter"
     primer_bind     complement(2159..2179)
                     /label=pBABE 3'
                     /note="SV40 enhancer, reverse primer for pBABE vectors"
     rep_origin      2344..2479
                     /label=SV40 ori
                     /note="SV40 origin of replication"
     primer_bind     2406..2425
                     /label=SV40pro-F
                     /note="SV40 promoter/origin, forward primer"
     intron          2563..2695
                     /label=chimeric intron
                     /note="chimera between introns from human beta-globin and
                     immunoglobulin heavy chain genes"
     primer_bind     2678..2697
                     /label=pMT2-F
                     /note="Synthetic intron, forward primer"
     promoter        2740..2758
                     /label=T7 promoter
                     /note="promoter for bacteriophage T7 RNA polymerase"
     CDS             2768..3703
                     /codon_start=1
                     /product="luciferase from the anthozoan coelenterate
                     Renilla reniformis (sea pansy)"
                     /label=Rluc
                     /translation="MTSKVYDPEQRKRMITGPQWWARCKQMNVLDSFINYYDSEKHAEN
                     AVIFLHGNAASSYLWRHVVPHIEPVARCIIPDLIGMGKSGKSGNGSYRLLDHYKYLTAW
                     FELLNLPKKIIFVGHDWGACLAFHYSYEHQDKIKAIVHAESVVDVIESWDEWPDIEEDI
                     ALIKSEEGEKMVLENNFFVETMLPSKIMRKLEPEEFAAYLEPFKEKGEVRRPTLSWPRE
                     IPLVKGGKPDVVQIVRNYNAYLRASDDLPKMFIESDPGFFSNAIVEGAKKFPNTEFVKV
                     KGLHFSQEDAPDEMGKYIKSFVERVLKNEQ"
ORIGIN
        1 ctagagcggc cgcttcgagc agacatgata agatacattg atgagtttgg acaaaccaca
       61 actagaatgc agtgaaaaaa atgctttatt tgtgaaattt gtgatgctat tgctttattt
      121 gtaaccatta taagctgcaa taaacaagtt aacaacaaca attgcattca ttttatgttt
      181 caggttcagg gggaggtgtg ggaggttttt taaagcaagt aaaacctcta caaatgtggt
      241 aaaatcgata aggatccagg tggcactttt cggggaaatg tgcgcggaac ccctatttgt
      301 ttatttttct aaatacattc aaatatgtat ccgctcatga gacaataacc ctgataaatg
      361 cttcaataat attgaaaaag gaagagtatg agtattcaac atttccgtgt cgcccttatt
      421 cccttttttg cggcattttg ccttcctgtt tttgctcacc cagaaacgct ggtgaaagta
      481 aaagatgctg aagatcagtt gggtgcacga gtgggttaca tcgaactgga tctcaacagc
      541 ggtaagatcc ttgagagttt tcgccccgaa gaacgttttc caatgatgag cacttttaaa
      601 gttctgctat gtggcgcggt attatcccgt attgacgccg ggcaagagca actcggtcgc
      661 cgcatacact attctcagaa tgacttggtt gagtactcac cagtcacaga aaagcatctt
      721 acggatggca tgacagtaag agaattatgc agtgctgcca taaccatgag tgataacact
      781 gcggccaact tacttctgac aacgatcgga ggaccgaagg agctaaccgc ttttttgcac
      841 aacatggggg atcatgtaac tcgccttgat cgttgggaac cggagctgaa tgaagccata
      901 ccaaacgacg agcgtgacac cacgatgcct gtagcaatgg caacaacgtt gcgcaaacta
      961 ttaactggcg aactacttac tctagcttcc cggcaacaat taatagactg gatggaggcg
     1021 gataaagttg caggaccact tctgcgctcg gcccttccgg ctggctggtt tattgctgat
     1081 aaatctggag ccggtgagcg tgggtctcgc ggtatcattg cagcactggg gccagatggt
     1141 aagccctccc gtatcgtagt tatctacacg acggggagtc aggcaactat ggatgaacga
     1201 aatagacaga tcgctgagat aggtgcctca ctgattaagc attggtaact gtcagaccaa
     1261 gtttactcat atatacttta gattgattta aaacttcatt tttaatttaa aaggatctag
     1321 gtgaagatcc tttttgataa tctcatgacc aaaatccctt aacgtgagtt ttcgttccac
     1381 tgagcgtcag accccgtaga aaagatcaaa ggatcttctt gagatccttt ttttctgcgc
     1441 gtaatctgct gcttgcaaac aaaaaaacca ccgctaccag cggtggtttg tttgccggat
     1501 caagagctac caactctttt tccgaaggta actggcttca gcagagcgca gataccaaat
     1561 actgttcttc tagtgtagcc gtagttaggc caccacttca agaactctgt agcaccgcct
     1621 acatacctcg ctctgctaat cctgttacca gtggctgctg ccagtggcga taagtcgtgt
     1681 cttaccgggt tggactcaag acgatagtta ccggataagg cgcagcggtc gggctgaacg
     1741 gggggttcgt gcacacagcc cagcttggag cgaacgacct acaccgaact gagataccta
     1801 cagcgtgagc tatgagaaag cgccacgctt cccgaaggga gaaaggcgga caggtatccg
     1861 gtaagcggca gggtcggaac aggagagcgc acgagggagc ttccaggggg aaacgcctgg
     1921 tatctttata gtcctgtcgg gtttcgccac ctctgacttg agcgtcgatt tttgtgatgc
     1981 tcgtcagggg ggcggagcct atggaaaaac gccagcaacg cggccttttt acggttcctg
     2041 gccttttgct ggccttttgc tcacatggct cgacagatct gcgcagcacc atggcctgaa
     2101 ataacctctg aaagaggaac ttggttaggt accttctgag gcggaaagaa ccagctgtgg
     2161 aatgtgtgtc agttagggtg tggaaagtcc ccaggctccc cagcaggcag aagtatgcaa
     2221 agcatgcatc tcaattagtc agcaaccagg tgtggaaagt ccccaggctc cccagcaggc
     2281 agaagtatgc aaagcatgca tctcaattag tcagcaacca tagtcccgcc cctaactccg
     2341 cccatcccgc ccctaactcc gcccagttcc gcccattctc cgccccatgg ctgactaatt
     2401 ttttttattt atgcagaggc cgaggccgcc tcggcctctg agctattcca gaagtagtga
     2461 ggaggctttt ttggaggcct aggcttttgc aaaaagcttg attcttctga cacaacagtc
     2521 tcgaacttaa gctgcagaag ttggtcgtga ggcactgggc aggtaagtat caaggttaca
     2581 agacaggttt aaggagacca atagaaactg ggcttgtcga gacagagaag actcttgcgt
     2641 ttctgatagg cacctattgg tcttactgac atccactttg cctttctctc cacaggtgtc
     2701 cactcccagt tcaattacag ctcttaaggc tagagtactt aatacgactc actataggct
     2761 agccaccatg acttcgaaag tttatgatcc agaacaaagg aaacggatga taactggtcc
     2821 gcagtggtgg gccagatgta aacaaatgaa tgttcttgat tcatttatta attattatga
     2881 ttcagaaaaa catgcagaaa atgctgttat ttttttacat ggtaacgcgg cctcttctta
     2941 tttatggcga catgttgtgc cacatattga gccagtagcg cggtgtatta taccagacct
     3001 tattggtatg ggcaaatcag gcaaatctgg taatggttct tataggttac ttgatcatta
     3061 caaatatctt actgcatggt ttgaacttct taatttacca aagaagatca tttttgtcgg
     3121 ccatgattgg ggtgcttgtt tggcatttca ttatagctat gagcatcaag ataagatcaa
     3181 agcaatagtt cacgctgaaa gtgtagtaga tgtgattgaa tcatgggatg aatggcctga
     3241 tattgaagaa gatattgcgt tgatcaaatc tgaagaagga gaaaaaatgg ttttggagaa
     3301 taacttcttc gtggaaacca tgttgccatc aaaaatcatg agaaagttag aaccagaaga
     3361 atttgcagca tatcttgaac cattcaaaga gaaaggtgaa gttcgtcgtc caacattatc
     3421 atggcctcgt gaaatcccgt tagtaaaagg tggtaaacct gacgttgtac aaattgttag
     3481 gaattataat gcttatctac gtgcaagtga tgatttacca aaaatgttta ttgaatcgga
     3541 cccaggattc ttttccaatg ctattgttga aggtgccaag aagtttccta atactgaatt
     3601 tgtcaaagta aaaggtcttc atttttcgca agaagatgca cctgatgaaa tgggaaaata
     3661 tatcaaatcg ttcgttgagc gagttctcaa aaatgaacaa taattctagg agctctattt
     3721 tatgcatttc cctttcctca ttacattcca cattcttaga ataagaagtg cattcaatcc
     3781 taggagaatg ataatcctgg acatgggtga acatgaggag aaccagcaaa atctgtggtg
     3841 tttgacatca ctttgtcatg tggttacaag taaaacaact gttgcattca ctgtttcaac
     3901 atgtgtacat gtggcttttt taaaagttca ggtgttgctc agtaaaggac tgtgacaatg
     3961 ttgcaaataa agtgttcagt actggactgt acataaacat tccacattgt gt
//
