>Addgene plasmid #12029 | pAG76 GLCCI1 3'UTR | addgene partial sequence | sequence record 18622 | 12029 with EBV-rev
GTCTGCTCGAGCGGCCGCTCTAGAACGCTAGACACAATGTGGAATGTTTATGTACAGTCCAGTACTGAAC
ACTTTATTTGCAACATTGTCACAGTCCTTTACTGAGCAACACCTGAACTTTTAAAAAAGCCACATGTACA
CATGTTGAAACAGTGAATGCAACAGTTGTTTTACTTGTAACCACATGACAAAGTGATGTCAAACACCACA
GATTTTGCTGGTTCTCCTCATGTTCACCCATGTCCAGGATTATCATTCTCCTAGGATTGAATGCACTTCT
TATTCTAAGAATGTGGAATGTAATGAGGAAAGGGAAATGCATAAAATAGAGCTCCTAGAATTATTGTTCA
TTTTTGAGAACTCGCTCAACGAACGATTTGATATATTTTCCCATTTCATCAGGTGCATCTTCTTGCGAAA
AATGAAGACCTTTTACTTTGACAAATTCAGTATTAGGAAACTTCTTGGCACCTTCAACAATAGCATTGGA
AAAGAATCCTGGGTCCGATTCAATAAACATTTTTGGTAAATCATCACTTGCACGTAGATAAGCATTATAA
TTCCTAACAATTTGTACAACGTCAGGTTTACCACCTTTTACTAACGGGATTTCACGAGGCCATGATAATG
TTGGACGACGAACTTCACCTTTCTCTTTGAATGGTTCAAGATATGCTGCAAATTCTTCTGGTTCTAACTT
TCTCATGATTTTTGATGGCA
